>Addgene plasmid #244535 | R919-X72-566 | addgene full sequence | sequence record 488773 | Addgene NGS Result
TTAATACGACTCACTATAGGGGAATTGTGAGCGGATAACAATTCCCCTCTAGAAATAATTTTGTTTAACT
TTAAGAAGGAGATATACATATGAGATCCCATCACCATCACCATCACGGCAAAATCGAAGAAGGTAAACTG
GTAATCTGGATTAACGGCGATAAAGGCTATAACGGTCTCGCTGAAGTCGGTAAGAAATTCGAGAAAGATA
CCGGAATTAAAGTCACCGTTGAGCATCCGGATAAACTGGAAGAGAAATTCCCACAGGTTGCGGCAACTGG
CGATGGCCCTGACATTATCTTCTGGGCACACGACCGCTTTGGTGGCTACGCTCAATCTGGCCTGTTGGCT
GAAATCACCCCGGACAAAGCGTTCCAGGACAAGCTGTATCCGTTTACCTGGGATGCCGTACGTTACAACG
GCAAGCTGATTGCTTACCCGATCGCTGTTGAAGCGTTATCGCTGATTTATAACAAAGATCTGCTGCCGAA
CCCGCCAAAAACCTGGGAAGAGATCCCGGCGCTGGATAAAGAACTGAAAGCGAAAGGTAAGAGCGCGCTG
ATGTTCAACCTGCAAGAACCGTACTTCACCTGGCCGCTGATTGCTGCTGACGGGGGTTATGCGTTCAAGT
ATGAAAACGGCAAGTACGACATTAAAGACGTGGGCGTGGATAACGCTGGCGCGAAAGCGGGTCTGACCTT
CCTGGTTGACCTGATTAAAAACAAACACATGAATGCAGACACCGATTACTCCATCGCAGAAGCTGCCTTT
AATAAAGGCGAAACAGCGATGACCATCAACGGCCCGTGGGCATGGTCCAACATCGACACCAGCAAAGTGA
ATTATGGTGTAACGGTACTGCCGACCTTCAAGGGTCAACCATCCAAACCGTTCGTTGGCGTGCTGAGCGC
AGGTATTAACGCCGCCAGTCCGAACAAAGAGCTGGCAAAAGAGTTCCTCGAAAACTATCTGCTGACTGAT
GAAGGTCTGGAAGCGGTTAATAAAGACAAACCGCTGGGTGCCGTAGCGCTGAAGTCTTACGAGGAAGAGT
TGGCGAAAGATCCACGTATTGCCGCCACCATGGAAAACGCCCAGAAAGGTGAAATCATGCCGAACATCCC
GCAGATGTCCGCTTTCTGGTATGCCGTGCGTACTGCGGTGATCAACGCCGCCAGCGGTCGTCAGACTGTC
GATGAAGCCCTGAAAGACGCGCAGACTAATTCGGGATCTGATATCACAAGTTTGTACAAAAAAGTTGGCG
AAAACCTGTACTTCCAAGGCATGACGGAATATAAGCTGGTGGTGGTGGGCGCCGGCCGTGTGGGCAAGAG
TGCGCTGACCATCCAGCTGATCCAGAACCATTTTGTGGACGAATACGACCCCACTATAGAGGATTCCTAC
CGGAAGCAGGTGGTCATTGATGGGGAGACGTGCCTGTTGGACATCCTGGATACCGCCGGCCAGGAGGAGT
ACAGCGCCATGCGGGACCAGTACATGCGCACCGGGGAGGGCTTCCTGTGTGTGTTTGCCATCAACAACAC
CAAGTCTTTTGAGGACATCCACCAGTACAGGGAGCAGATCAAACGGGTGAAGGACTCGGATGACGTGCCC
ATGGTGCTGGTGGGGAACAAGTGTGACCTGGCTGCACGCACTGTGGAATCTCGGCAGGCTCAGGACCTCG
CCCGAAGCTACGGCATCCCCTACATCGAGACCTCGGCCAAGACCCGGCAGGGAGTGGAGGATGCCTTCTA
CACGTTGGTGCGTGAGATCCGGCAGCACAAGCTGCGGTAATCAACTTTCTTGTACAAAGTGGTGATATCG
CTAGCTAGATAGCTAGAAGCTTGCGGCCGCACAGCTGTATACACGTGCAAGCCAGCCAGAACTCGCTCCT
GAAGACCCAGAGGATCTCGAGCACCACCACCACCACCACTAATGTTAATTAAGTTGGGCGTTCCTAGGCT
GATAAAACAGAATTTGCCTGGCGGCAGTAGCGCGGTGGTCCCACCTGACCCCATGCCGAACTCAGAAGTG
AAACGCCGTAGCGCCGATGGTAGTGTGGGGTCTCCCCATGCGAGAGTAGGGAACTGCCAGGCATCAAATA
AAACGAAAGGCTCAGTCGAAAGACTGGGCCTTTCGTTTTATCTGTTGTTTGTCGGTGAACGCTCTCCTGA
GTAGGACAAATCCGCCGGGAGCGGATTTGAACGTTGCGAAGCAACGGCCCGGAGGGTGGCGGGCAGGACG
CCCGCCATAAACTGCCAGGCATCAAATTAAGCAGAAGGCCATCCTGACGGATGGCCTTTTTGCGTTTCTA
CAAACTCTTTTGTTTATTTTTCTAAATACATTCAAATATGTATCCGCTGAGCAATAACTAGCATAACCCC
TTGGGGCCTCTAAACGGGTCTTGAGGGGTTTTTTGCTGAAAGGAGGAACTATATCCGGATTGGCGAATGG
G
[124 nt withheld, positions 2452-2575]
C
[91 nt withheld, positions 2577-2667]
A
[49 nt withheld, positions 2669-2717]
CCTTTGACGTTGGAGTCCACGTTCTTT
[37 nt withheld, positions 2745-2781]
ACCCTATCTCGGTCTATTCTTTTGATTTATAAGGGATTTTGCCGATTTCGGCCTATTGGTTAAAAAATGA
GCTGATTTAACAAAAATTTAACGCGAATTTTAACAAAATATTAACGTTTACAATTTCTGGCGGCACGATG
GCATGAGATTATCAAAAAGGATCTTCACCTAGATCCTTTTAAATTAAAAATGAAGTTTTAAATCAATCTA
AAGTATATATGAGTAAACTTGGTCTGACAGTTACCAATGCTTAATCAGTGAGGCACCTATCTCAGCGATC
TGTCTATTTCGTTCATCCATAGTTGCCTGACTCCCCGTCGTGTAGATAACTACGATACGGGAGGGCTTAC
CATCTGGCCCCAGTGCTGCAATGATACCGCGAGACCCACGCTCACCGGCTCCAGATTTATCAGCAATAAA
CCAGCCAGCCGGAAGGGCCGAGCGCAGAAGTGGTCCTGCAACTTTATCCGCCTCCATCCAGTCTATTAAT
TGTTGCCGGGAAGCTAGAGTAAGTAGTTCGCCAGTTAATAGTTTGCGCAACGTTGTTGCCATTGCTACAG
GCATCGTGGTGTCACGCTCGTCGTTTGGTATGGCTTCATTCAGCTCCGGTTCCCAACGATCAAGGCGAGT
TACATGATCCCCCATGTTGTGCAAAAAAGCGGTTAGCTCCTTCGGTCCTCCGATCGTTGTCAGAAGTAAG
TTGGCCGCAGTGTTATCACTCATGGTTATGGCAGCACTGCATAATTCTCTTACTGTCATGCCATCCGTAA
GATGCTTTTCTGTGACTGGTGAGTACTCAACCAAGTCATTCTGAGAATAGTGTATGCGGCGACCGAGTTG
CTCTTGCCCGGCGTCAATACGGGATAATACCGCGCCACATAGCAGAACTTTAAAAGTGCTCATCATTGGA
AAACGTTCTTCGGGGCGAAAACTCTCAAGGATCTTACCGCTGTTGAGATCCAGTTCGATGTAACCCACTC
GTGCACCCAACTGATCTTCAGCATCTTTTACTTTCACCAGCGTTTCTGGGTGAGCAAAAACAGGAAGGCA
AAATGCCGCAAAAAAGGGAATAAGGGCGACACGGAAATGTTGAATACTCATACTCTTCCTTTTTCAATCA
TGATTGAAGCATTTATCAGGGTTATTGTCTCATGAGCGGATACATATTTGAATGTATTTAGAAAAATAAA
CAAATAGGTCATGACCAAAATCCCTTAACGTGAGTTTTCGTTCCACTGAGCGTCAGACCCCGTAGAAAAG
ATCAAAGGATCTTCTTGAGATCCTTTTTTTCTGCGCGTAATCTGCTGCTTGCAAACAAAAAAACCACCGC
TACCAGCGGTGGTTTGTTTGCCGGATCAAGAGCTACCAACTCTTTTTCCGAAGGTAACTGGCTTCAGCAG
AGCGCAGATACCAAATACTGTCCTTCTAGTGTAGCCGTAGTTAGGCCACCACTTCAAGAACTCTGTAGCA
CCGCCTACATACCTCGCTCTGCTAATCCTGTTACCAGTGGCTGCTGCCAGTGGCGATAAGTCGTGTCTTA
CCGGGTTGGACTCAAGACGATAGTTACCGGATAAGGCGCAGCGGTCGGGCTGAACGGGGGGTTCGTGCAC
ACAGCCCAGCTTGGAGCGAACGACCTACACCGAACTGAGATACCTACAGCGTGAGCTATGAGAAAGCGCC
ACGCTTCCCGAAGGGAGAAAGGCGGACAGGTATCCGGTAAGCGGCAGGGTCGGAACAGGAGAGCGCACGA
GGGAGCTTCCAGGGGGAAACGCCTGGTATCTTTATAGTCCTGTCGGGTTTCGCCACCTCTGACTTGAGCG
TCGATTTTTGTGATGCTCGTCAGGGGGGCGGAGCCTATGGAAAAACGCCAGCAACGCGGCCTTTTTACGG
TTCCTGGCCTTTTGCTGGCCTTTTGCTCACATGTTCTTTCCTGCGTTATCCCCTGATTCTGTGGATAACC
GTATTACCGCCTTTGAGTGAGCTGATACCGCTCGCCGCAGCCGAACGACCGAGCGCAGCGAGTCAGTGAG
CGAGGAAGCGGAAGAGCGCCTGATGCGGTATTTTCTCCTTACGCATCTGTGCGGTATTTCACACCGCAAT
GGTGCACTCTCAGTACAATCTGCTCTGATGCCGCATAGTTAAGCCAGTATACACTCCGCTATCGCTACGT
GACTGGGTCATGGCTGCGCCCCGACACCCGCCAACACCCGCTGACGCGCCCTGACGGGCTTGTCTGCTCC
CGGCATCCGCTTACAGACAAGCTGTGACCGTCTCCGGGAGCTGCATGTGTCAGAGGTTTTCACCGTCATC
ACCGAAACGCGCGAGGCAGCTGCGGTAAAGCTCATCAGCGTGGTCGTGAAGCGATTCACAGATGTCTGCC
TGTTCATCCGCGTCCAGCTCGTTGAGTTTCTCCAGAAGCGTTAATGTCTGGCTTCTGATAAAGCGGGCCA
TGTTAAGGGCGGTTTTTTCCTGTTTGGTCACTGATGCCTCCGTGTAAGGGGGATTTCTGTTCATGGGGGT
AATGATACCGATGAAACGAGAGAGGATGCTCACGATACGGGTTACTGATGATGAACATGCCCGGTTACTG
GAACGTTGTGAGGGTAAACAACTGGCGGTATGGATGCGGCGGGACCAGAGAAAAATCACTCAGGGTCAAT
GCCAGCGCTTCGTTAATACAGATGTAGGTGTTCCACAGGGTAGCCAGCAGCATCCTGCGATGCAGATCCG
GAACATAATGGTGCAGGGCGCTGACTTCCGCGTTTCCAGACTTTACGAAACACGGAAACCGAAGACCATT
CATGTTGTTGCTCAGGTCGCAGACGTTTTGCAGCAGCAGTCGCTTCACGTTCGCTCGCGTATCGGTGATT
CATTCTGCTAACCAGTAAGGCAACCCCGCCAGCCTAGCCGGGTCCTCAACGACAGGAGCACGATCATGCT
AGTCATGCCCCGCGCCCACCGGAAGGAGCTGACTGGGTTGAAGGCTCTCAAGGGCATCGGTCGAGATCCC
GGTGCCTAATGAGTGAGCTAACTTACATTAATTGCGTTGCGCTCACTGCCCGCTTTCCAGTCGGGAAACC
TGTCGTGCCAGCTGCATTAATGAATCGGCCAACGCGCGGGGAGAGGCGGTTTGCGTATTGGGCGCCAGGG
TGGTTTTTCTTTTCACCAGTGAGACGGGCAACAGCTGATTGCCCTTCACCGCCTGGCCCTGAGAGAGTTG
CAGCAAGCGGTCCACGCTGGTTTGCCCCAGCAGGCGAAAATCCTGTTTGATGGTGGTTAACGGCGGGATA
TAACATGAGCTGTCTTCGGTATCGTCGTATCCCACTACCGAGATGTCCGCACCAACGCGCAGCCCGGACT
CGGTAATGGCGCGCATTGCGCCCAGCGCCATCTGATCGTTGGCAACCAGCATCGCAGTGGGAACGATGCC
CTCATTCAGCATTTGCATGGTTTGTTGAAAACCGGACATGGCACTCCAGTCGCCTTCCCGTTCCGCTATC
GGCTGAATTTGATTGCGAGTGAGATATTTATGCCAGCCAGCCAGACGCAGACGCGCCGAGACAGAACTTA
ATGGGCCCGCTAACAGCGCGATTTGCTGGTGACCCAATGCGACCAGATGCTCCACGCCCAGTCGCGTACC
GTCTTCATGGGAGAAAATAATACTGTTGATGGGTGTCTGGTCAGAGACATCAAGAAATAACGCCGGAACA
TTAGTGCAGGCAGCTTCCACAGCAATGGCATCCTGGTCATCCAGCGGATAGTTAATGATCAGCCCACTGA
CGCGTTGCGCGAGAAGATTGTGCACCGCCGCTTTACAGGCTTCGACGCCGCTTCGTTCTACCATCGACAC
CACCACGCTGGCACCCAGTTGATCGGCGCGAGATTTAATCGCCGCGACAATTTGCGACGGCGCGTGCAGG
GCCAGACTGGAGGTGGCAACGCCAATCAGCAACGACTGTTTGCCCGCCAGTTGTTGTGCCACGCGGTTGG
GAATGTAATTCAGCTCCGCCATCGCCGCTTCCACTTTTTCCCGCGTTTTCGCAGAAACGTGGCTGGCCTG
GTTCACCACGCGGGAAACGGTCTGATAAGAGACACCGGCATACTCTGCGACATCGTATAACGTTACTGGT
TTCACATTCACCACCCTGAATTGACTCTCTTCCGGGCGCTATCATGCCATACCGCGAAAGGTTTTGCGCC
ATTCGATGGTGTCCGGGATCTCGACGCTCTCCCTTATGCGACTCCTGCATTAGGAAGCAGCCCAGTAGTA
GGTTGAGGCCGTTGAGCACCGCCGCCGCAAGGAATGGTGCATGCAAGGAGATGGCGCCCAACAGTCCCCC
GGCCACGGGGCCTGCCACCATACCCACGCCGAAACAAGCGCTCATGAGCCCGAAGTGGCGAGCCCGATCT
TCCCCATCGGTGATGTCGGCGATATAGGCGCCAGCAACCGCACCTGTGGCGCCGGTGATGCCGGCCACGA
TGCGTCCGGCGTAGAGGATCGAGATCGATCTCGATCCCGCGAAA
Features (pLannotate 1.2.2; 27 found; start..end, strand, type, name):
      2..20      +  promoter       T7 promoter: promoter for bacteriophage T7 RNA polymerase
     21..45      +  protein_bind   lac operator: The lac repressor binds to the lac operator to inhibit transcription in E. coli. This inhibition can be relieved by adding lactose or isopropyl-β-D-thiogalactopyranoside (IPTG). lac repressor encoded by lacI
     60..82      +  RBS            RBS: efficient ribosome binding site from bacteriophage T7 gene 10 (Olins and Rangwala, 1989)
     99..116     +  CDS            7xHis (fragment): 6xHis affinity tag
    120..1217    +  CDS            MBP: maltose binding protein from E. coli; malE (mutated); This version of the gene does not encode a signal sequence, so MBP will remain in the cytosol.
   1237..1254    +  protein_bind   attB1 (fragment): mutant version of attB; core recombination site for the Gateway® BP reaction BP Clonase™
   1260..1276    +  CDS            TEV site (fragment): tobacco etch virus (TEV) protease recognition and cleavage site
   1281..1787    +  CDS            H-Ras (fragment): human small GTPase proto-oncoprotein
   1795..1812    -  protein_bind   attB2 (fragment): mutant version of attB; core recombination site for the Gateway® BP reaction BP Clonase™
   1912..1929    +  CDS            9xHis (fragment): 9xHis affinity tag
   1976..2091    +  ncRNA          5S rRNA: Accession: RF00001 - 5S ribosomal RNA
   2095..2181    +  terminator     rrnB T1 terminator: Escherichia coli rrnB; transcription terminator T1 from the E. coli rrnB gene
   2273..2300    +  terminator     rrnB T2 terminator: transcription terminator T2 from the E. coli rrnB gene
   2319..2358    +  promoter       AmpR promoter (fragment): bla
   2368..2415    +  terminator     T7 terminator: transcription terminator for bacteriophage T7 RNA polymerase
   2452..2907    +  rep_origin     f1 ori (sequence partly withheld): f1 bacteriophage origin of replication; arrow indicates direction of (+) strand synthesis
   3022..3882    -  CDS            AmpR: β-lactamase; bla; confers resistance to ampicillin, carbenicillin, and related antibiotics
   3883..3975    -  promoter       AmpR promoter: bla
   4056..4644    +  rep_origin     ori: high-copy-number ColE1/pMB1/pBR322/pUC origin of replication
   4830..4969    -  misc_feature   bom: basis of mobility region from pBR322
   5071..5262    -  CDS            rop: Rop protein, which maintains plasmids at low copy number; rop
   5279..5659    +  CDS            YPB1_ECOLX: Protein predicted: Swiss-Prot protein existence level 4. From Escherichia coli.
   5721..5785    -  CDS            TcR (fragment): tetracycline efflux protein; tet; confers resistance to tetracycline
   5800..5821    -  protein_bind   CAP binding site: CAP binding activates transcription in the presence of cAMP. E. coli catabolite activator protein
   5834..6916    -  CDS            lacI: lac repressor; lacI; The lac repressor binds to the lac operator to inhibit transcription in E. coli. This inhibition can be relieved by adding lactose or isopropyl-β-D-thiogalactopyranoside (IPTG).
   6917..6994    -  promoter       lacI promoter: lacI
   7002..7281    -  CDS            TcR (fragment): tetracycline efflux protein; tet; confers resistance to tetracycline
