[The description below was written by a language model from this plasmid's Addgene catalogue record and pLannotate feature annotations shown in this document.]
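Description:
R919-X72-566 is a bacterial expression plasmid built by Gateway recombination into the pDest-566 destination backbone, designed to produce a truncated, mutant form of human HRAS in E. coli. The sequenced construct is about 7.3 kb. It is maintained through a ColE1/pBR322-type origin accompanied by the bom region and the rop gene. The catalogue lists it as high copy, although rop is generally associated with copy-number restraint. Selection is by ampicillin resistance (β-lactamase). An f1 origin is also present, and short tetracycline-resistance fragments appear to be non-functional remnants of the pBR322-derived lineage.

The expression cassette is driven by a T7 promoter followed by a lac operator and the phage T7 gene 10 ribosome binding site, with a lacI gene on the plasmid supplying repressor. Expression therefore depends on a host providing T7 RNA polymerase and is inducible with IPTG. The open reading frame begins with a His6 tag fused to a signal-sequence-free maltose binding protein, which stays in the cytosol and serves as a solubility and affinity partner. It continues across the attB1 recombination scar into a TEV protease recognition site and then HRAS residues 1–169 carrying the G13R substitution. This region covers the GTPase G-domain and lacks the C-terminal portion of the protein. An attB2 site follows the insert. Further downstream lie an annotated His-tag fragment that the catalogue does not list as part of the fusion, the rrnB T1 and T2 terminators, and a T7 terminator.

The design supports affinity purification of the fusion followed by TEV cleavage to release HRAS G13R. The record does not specify particular downstream applications beyond bacterial protein expression.
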