Addgene plasmid #244535: R919-X72-566
Purpose: Bacterial protein expression of His6-MBP-tev-Hs.HRAS(1-169) G13R
Depositing lab: Dominic Esposito. Depositing organization: Frederick National Laboratory.
Backbone
  Vector backbone: pDest-566
  Backbone size w/o insert (bp): 6800
  Vector type: Bacterial Expression
Growth in bacteria
  Bacterial resistance: Ampicillin, 100 μg/mL
  Growth temperature: 37°C
  Growth strain: DH5alpha
  Copy number: High Copy
Gene/Insert
  Gene/Insert name: His6-MBP-tev-Hs.HRAS(1-169) G13R
  Species: H. sapiens (human)
  Entrez Gene: HRAS (a.k.a. C-BAS/HAS, C-H-RAS, C-HA-RAS1, CTLO, H-RASIDX, HAMSV, HRAS1, RASH1, p21ras)
  Tag / fusion protein: His6-MBP (N terminal on insert)
  Cloning method: Gateway Cloning
Terms and licenses: Academic/Nonprofit Terms; Industry Terms: Not Available to Industry
How to cite: R919-X72-566 was a gift from Dominic Esposito (Addgene plasmid # 244535 ; http://n2t.net/addgene:244535 ; RRID:Addgene_244535)
